Addgene plasmid #57275: Dronpa-Gamma-Tubulin-17
Purpose: Localization: Centrosomes, Excitation: 503, Emission: 518
Depositing lab: Michael Davidson. Depositing organization: Florida State University, Tallahassee.
Backbone
  Vector backbone: Dronpa
  Backbone size w/o insert (bp): 4750
  Vector type: Mammalian Expression
  Selectable markers: Neomycin (select with G418)
Growth in bacteria
  Bacterial resistance: Kanamycin, 50 μg/mL
  Growth temperature: 37°C
  Growth strain: DH5alpha
  Copy number: High Copy
Gene/Insert
  Gene/Insert name: Gamma-Tubulin (alt name: NM_001070.4)
  Species: H. sapiens (human)
  Entrez Gene: TUBG1 (a.k.a. CDCBM4, GCP-1, TUBG, TUBGCP1)
  Promoter: CMV
  Tag / fusion protein: Dronpa
  Cloning method: Unknown
  Sequencing primers: 5′ CMV-F; 3′ SV40pA-R
Terms and licenses: Academic/Nonprofit Terms; Industry Terms
Depositor comments: . Excitation = 503; Emission = 518
How to cite: Dronpa-Gamma-Tubulin-17 was a gift from Michael Davidson (Addgene plasmid # 57275 ; http://n2t.net/addgene:57275 ; RRID:Addgene_57275)
