[The description below was written by a language model from this plasmid's Addgene catalogue record and pLannotate feature annotations shown in this document.]
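Description:
Dronpa-Gamma-Tubulin-17 is a mammalian expression plasmid that produces human gamma-tubulin (TUBG1) fused to the photoswitchable green fluorescent protein Dronpa, intended as a live-cell marker for centrosomes. The backbone is a Dronpa fusion vector whose layout resembles common N1-type fluorescent protein vectors. It is propagated in E. coli at high copy through a ColE1/pUC-type origin, and it also carries an f1 phage origin. A single NeoR/KanR (Tn5 aminoglycoside phosphotransferase) gene serves both hosts: a bacterial bla-type promoter drives it for kanamycin selection in bacteria, and an SV40 enhancer/early promoter, with an HSV TK polyadenylation signal downstream, drives it for G418 selection of stably transfected mammalian cells. The short RSF ori, ble, large T antigen and bGH poly(A) hits in the feature table are only fragments. They are probably annotation artefacts or backbone remnants rather than functional parts.

The expression cassette consists of the human CMV immediate-early enhancer and promoter, the TUBG1 coding sequence, a short stretch of residual multiple cloning site acting as a linker, the Dronpa coding sequence, and an SV40 polyadenylation signal. Dronpa therefore sits at the C-terminus of gamma-tubulin; the "17" in the name may refer to linker length, but the record does not say so. Gamma-tubulin is a pericentriolar matrix component found at microtubule organizing centres, so the fusion labels centrosomes and spindle poles. The recorded excitation and emission maxima are 503 and 518 nm. Because Dronpa can be reversibly switched between bright and dark states, it is generally suited to protein-tracking and super-resolution imaging, although the record itself lists only localization and spectral properties. The sequenced record is 6,024 nt.
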