Features (pLannotate 1.2.2; 16 found; start..end, strand, type, name):
      1..54      +  rep_origin     RSF ori (fragment): Plasmids containing the RSF 1030 origin of replication can be propagated in E. coli cells that contain additional plasmids with compatible origins.
    122..425     +  enhancer       CMV enhancer: human cytomegalovirus immediate early enhancer
    426..629     +  promoter       CMV promoter: human cytomegalovirus (CMV) immediate early promoter
    664..2016    +  CDS            TUBG1: TBG1_HUMAN - Also known as TUBG. Experimental evidence at protein level: Swiss-Prot protein existence level 1. Tubulin is the major constituent of microtubules. The gamma chain is found at microtubule organizing centers (MTOC) such as the spindle poles or the centrosome. Pericentriolar matrix component that regulates alpha/beta chain minus-end nucleation, centrosome duplication and spindle formation. From Homo sapiens (Human).
   2017..2054    +  misc_feature   MCS (fragment): multiple cloning site
   2068..2745    +  CDS            Dronpa-Green1: monomeric photoswitchable Dronpa-Green1 fluorescent protein
   2767..2850    +  CDS            large T antigen (fragment): large T antigen from SV40 (simian virus 40)
   2873..2994    +  polyA_signal   SV40 poly(A) signal: SV40 polyadenylation signal
   3028..3456    -  rep_origin     f1 ori (sequence partly withheld): f1 bacteriophage origin of replication; arrow indicates direction of (+) strand synthesis
   3483..3587    +  promoter       AmpR promoter: bla
   3589..3946    +  promoter       SV40 promoter: SV40 enhancer and early promoter
   3981..4775    +  CDS            NeoR/KanR: aminoglycoside phosphotransferase from Tn5; aph(3')-II (or nptII); confers resistance to neomycin, kanamycin, and G418 (Geneticin®)
   4796..4948    +  CDS            ble (fragment): BLE_KLEPN - Experimental evidence at protein level: Swiss-Prot protein existence level 1. Binding protein with a strong affinity to the bleomycin family of antibiotics. Binds to CL990; an antimitotic-antibiotic compound. From Klebsiella pneumoniae.
   5007..5054    +  polyA_signal   HSV TK poly(A) signal: herpes simplex virus thymidine kinase polyadenylation signal (Cole and Stacy, 1985)
   5145..5161    -  polyA_signal   bGH poly(A) signal (fragment): bovine growth hormone polyadenylation signal
   5383..5971    +  rep_origin     ori: high-copy-number ColE1/pMB1/pBR322/pUC origin of replication
>Addgene plasmid #57275 | Dronpa-Gamma-Tubulin-17 | addgene full sequence | sequence record 251154 | Addgene NGS Result
TCACATGTTCTTTCCTGCGTTATCCCCTGATTCTGTGGATAACCGTATTACCGCCATGCATTAGTTATTA
ATAGTAATCAATTACGGGGTCATTAGTTCATAGCCCATATATGGAGTTCCGCGTTACATAACTTACGGTA
AATGGCCCGCCTGGCTGACCGCCCAACGACCCCCGCCCATTGACGTCAATAATGACGTATGTTCCCATAG
TAACGCCAATAGGGACTTTCCATTGACGTCAATGGGTGGAGTATTTACGGTAAACTGCCCACTTGGCAGT
ACATCAAGTGTATCATATGCCAAGTACGCCCCCTATTGACGTCAATGACGGTAAATGGCCCGCCTGGCAT
TATGCCCAGTACATGACCTTATGGGACTTTCCTACTTGGCAGTACATCTACGTATTAGTCATCGCTATTA
CCATGGTGATGCGGTTTTGGCAGTACATCAATGGGCGTGGATAGCGGTTTGACTCACGGGGATTTCCAAG
TCTCCACCCCATTGACGTCAATGGGAGTTTGTTTTGGCACCAAAATCAACGGGACTTTCCAAAATGTCGT
AACAACTCCGCCCCATTGACGCAAATGGGCGGTAGGCGTGTACGGTGGGAGGTCTATATAAGCAGAGCTG
GTTTAGTGAACCGTCAGATCCGCTAGCGCCACCATGCCGAGGGAAATCATCACCCTACAGTTGGGCCAGT
GCGGCAATCAGATTGGGTTCGAGTTCTGGAAACAGCTGTGCGCCGAGCATGGTATCAGCCCCGAGGGCAT
CGTGGAGGAGTTCGCCACCGAGGGCACTGACCACAAGGACGTCTTTTTCTACCAGGCAGACGATGAGCAC
TACATCCCCCGGGCCGTGCTGCTGGACTTGGAACCCCGGGTGATCCACTCCATCCTCAACTCCCCCTATG
CCAAGCTCTACAACCCAGAGAACATCTACCTGTCGGAACATGGAGGAGGAGCTGGCAACAACTGGGCCAG
CGGATTCTCCCAGGGAGAAAAGATCCATGAGGACATTTTTGACATCATAGACCGGGAGGCAGATGGTAGT
GACAGTCTAGAGGGCTTTGTGCTGTGTCACTCCATTGCTGGGGGGACAGGCTCTGGACTGGGTTCCTACC
TCTTAGAACGGCTGAATGACAGGTATCCTAAGAAGCTGGTGCAGACATACTCAGTGTTTCCCAACCAGGA
CGAGATGAGCGATGTGGTGGTCCAGCCTTACAATTCACTCCTCACACTCAAGAGGCTGACGCAGAATGCA
GACTGTGTGGTGGTGCTGGACAACACAGCCCTGAACCGGATTGCCACAGACCGCCTGCACATCCAGAACC
CATCCTTCTCCCAGATCAACCAGCTGGTGTCTACCATCATGTCAGCCAGCACCACCACCCTGCGCTACCC
TGGCTACATGAACAATGACCTCATCGGCCTCATCGCCTCGCTCATTCCCACCCCACGGCTCCACTTCCTC
ATGACCGGCTACACCCCTCTCACTACGGACCAGTCAGTGGCCAGCGTGAGGAAGACCACGGTCCTGGATG
TCATGAGGCGGCTGCTGCAGCCCAAGAACGTGATGGTGTCCACAGGCCGAGACCGCCAGACCAACCACTG
CTACATCGCCATCCTCAACATCATCCAGGGAGAGGTGGACCCCACCCAGGTCCACAAGAGCTTGCAGAGG
ATCCGGGAACGCAAGTTGGCCAACTTCATCCCGTGGGGCCCCGCCAGCATCCAGGTGGCCCTGTCGAGGA
AGTCTCCCTACCTGCCCTCGGCCCACCGGGTCAGCGGGCTCATGATGGCCAACCACACCAGCATCTCCTC
GCTCTTCGAGAGAACCTGTCGCCAGTATGACAAGCTGCGTAAGCGGGAGGCCTTCCTGGAGCAGTTCCGC
AAGGAGGACATGTTCAAGGACAACTTTGATGAGATGGACACATCCAGGGAGATTGTGCAGCAGCTCATCG
ATGAGTACCATGCGGCCACACGGCCAGACTACATCTCCTGGGGCACTCAGGAGCAGCGAATTCTGCAGTC
GACGGTACCGCGGGCCCGGGATCCACCGGTCGCCACCATGGTGAGTGTGATTAAACCAGACATGAAGATC
AAGCTGCGTATGGAAGGCGCTGTAAATGGACACCCGTTCGCGATTGAAGGAGTTGGCCTTGGGAAGCCTT
TCGAGGGAAAACAGAGTATGGACCTTAAAGTCAAAGAAGGCGGACCTCTGCCTTTCGCCTATGACATCTT
GACAACTGTGTTCTGTTACGGCAACAGGGTATTCGCCAAATACCCAGAAAATATAGTAGACTATTTCAAG
CAGTCGTTTCCTGAGGGCTACTCTTGGGAACGAAGCATGAATTACGAAGACGGGGGCATTTGTAACGCGA
CAAACGACATAACCCTGGATGGTGACTGTTATATCTATGAAATTCGATTTGATGGTGTGAACTTTCCTGC
CAATGGTCCAGTTATGCAGAAGAGGACTGTGAAATGGGAGCCATCCACTGAGAAATTGTATGTGCGTGAT
GGAGTGCTGAAGGGTGATGTTAACATGGCTCTGTCGCTTGAAGGAGGTGGCCATTACCGATGTGACTTCA
AAACTACTTATAAAGCTAAGAAGGTTGTCCAGTTGCCAGACTATCACTTTGTGGACCACCACATTGAGAT
TAAAAGCCACGACAAAGATTACAGTAATGTTAATCTGCATGAGCACGCCGAAGCGCATTCTGAGCTGCCG
AGGCAGGCCAAGTAATGATAGGCGGCCGCGACTCTAGATCATAATCAGCCATACCACATTTGTAGAGGTT
TTACTTGCTTTAAAAAACCTCCCACACCTCCCCCTGAACCTGAAACATAAAATGAATGCAATTGTTGTTG
TTAACTTGTTTATTGCAGCTTATAATGGTTACAAATAAAGCAATAGCATCACAAATTTCACAAATAAAGC
ATTTTTTTCACTGCATTCTAGTTGTGGTTTGTCCAAACTCATCAATGTATCTTAAGGCGTAAATTGTAAG
CGTTAATATTTTGTTAAAATTCGCGTTAAATTTTTGTTAAATCAGCTCATTTTTTAACCAATAGGCCGAA
ATCGGCAAAATCCCTTATAAATCAAAAGAATAGACCGAGATAGGGT
[37 nt withheld, positions 3127-3163]
AAAGAACGTGGACTCCAACGTCAAAGG
[49 nt withheld, positions 3191-3239]
T
[91 nt withheld, positions 3241-3331]
G
[124 nt withheld, positions 3333-3456]
CAGGTGGCACTTTTCGGGGAAATGTGCGCGGAACCCCTATTTGTTTATTTTTCTAAATACATTCAAATAT
GTATCCGCTCATGAGACAATAACCCTGATAAATGCTTCAATAATATTGAAAAAGGAAGAGTCCTGAGGCG
GAAAGAACCAGCTGTGGAATGTGTGTCAGTTAGGGTGTGGAAAGTCCCCAGGCTCCCCAGCAGGCAGAAG
TATGCAAAGCATGCATCTCAATTAGTCAGCAACCAGGTGTGGAAAGTCCCCAGGCTCCCCAGCAGGCAGA
AGTATGCAAAGCATGCATCTCAATTAGTCAGCAACCATAGTCCCGCCCCTAACTCCGCCCATCCCGCCCC
TAACTCCGCCCAGTTCCGCCCATTCTCCGCCCCATGGCTGACTAATTTTTTTTATTTATGCAGAGGCCGA
GGCCGCCTCGGCCTCTGAGCTATTCCAGAAGTAGTGAGGAGGCTTTTTTGGAGGCCTAGGCTTTTGCAAA
GATCGATCAAGAGACAGGATGAGGATCGTTTCGCATGATTGAACAAGATGGATTGCACGCAGGTTCTCCG
GCCGCTTGGGTGGAGAGGCTATTCGGCTATGACTGGGCACAACAGACAATCGGCTGCTCTGATGCCGCCG
TGTTCCGGCTGTCAGCGCAGGGGCGCCCGGTTCTTTTTGTCAAGACCGACCTGTCCGGTGCCCTGAATGA
ACTGCAAGACGAGGCAGCGCGGCTATCGTGGCTGGCCACGACGGGCGTTCCTTGCGCAGCTGTGCTCGAC
GTTGTCACTGAAGCGGGAAGGGACTGGCTGCTATTGGGCGAAGTGCCGGGGCAGGATCTCCTGTCATCTC
ACCTTGCTCCTGCCGAGAAAGTATCCATCATGGCTGATGCAATGCGGCGGCTGCATACGCTTGATCCGGC
TACCTGCCCATTCGACCACCAAGCGAAACATCGCATCGAGCGAGCACGTACTCGGATGGAAGCCGGTCTT
GTCGATCAGGATGATCTGGACGAAGAGCATCAGGGGCTCGCGCCAGCCGAACTGTTCGCCAGGCTCAAGG
CGAGCATGCCCGACGGCGAGGATCTCGTCGTGACCCATGGCGATGCCTGCTTGCCGAATATCATGGTGGA
AAATGGCCGCTTTTCTGGATTCATCGACTGTGGCCGGCTGGGTGTGGCGGACCGCTATCAGGACATAGCG
TTGGCTACCCGTGATATTGCTGAAGAGCTTGGCGGCGAATGGGCTGACCGCTTCCTCGTGCTTTACGGTA
TCGCCGCTCCCGATTCGCAGCGCATCGCCTTCTATCGCCTTCTTGACGAGTTCTTCTGAGCGGGACTCTG
GGGTTCGAAATGACCGACCAAGCGACGCCCAACCTGCCATCACGAGATTTCGATTCCACCGCCGCCTTCT
ATGAAAGGTTGGGCTTCGGAATCGTTTTCCGGGACGCCGGCTGGATGATCCTCCAGCGCGGGGATCTCAT
GCTGGAGTTCTTCGCCCACCCTAGGGGGAGGCTAACTGAAACACGGAAGGAGACAATACCGGAAGGAACC
CGCGCTATGACGGCAATAAAAAGACAGAATAAAACGCACGGTGTTGGGTCGTTTGTTCATAAACGCGGGG
TTCGGTCCCAGGGCTGGCACTCTGTCGATACCCCACCGAGACCCCATTGGGGCCAATACGCCCGCGTTTC
TTCCTTTTCCCCACCCCACCCCCCAAGTTCGGGTGAAGGCCCAGGGCTCGCAGCCAACGTCGGGGCGGCA
GGCCCTGCCATAGCCTCAGGTTACTCATATATACTTTAGATTGATTTAAAACTTCATTTTTAATTTAAAA
GGATCTAGGTGAAGATCCTTTTTGATAATCTCATGACCAAAATCCCTTAACGTGAGTTTTCGTTCCACTG
AGCGTCAGACCCCGTAGAAAAGATCAAAGGATCTTCTTGAGATCCTTTTTTTCTGCGCGTAATCTGCTGC
TTGCAAACAAAAAAACCACCGCTACCAGCGGTGGTTTGTTTGCCGGATCAAGAGCTACCAACTCTTTTTC
CGAAGGTAACTGGCTTCAGCAGAGCGCAGATACCAAATACTGTTCTTCTAGTGTAGCCGTAGTTAGGCCA
CCACTTCAAGAACTCTGTAGCACCGCCTACATACCTCGCTCTGCTAATCCTGTTACCAGTGGCTGCTGCC
AGTGGCGATAAGTCGTGTCTTACCGGGTTGGACTCAAGACGATAGTTACCGGATAAGGCGCAGCGGTCGG
GCTGAACGGGGGGTTCGTGCACACAGCCCAGCTTGGAGCGAACGACCTACACCGAACTGAGATACCTACA
GCGTGAGCTATGAGAAAGCGCCACGCTTCCCGAAGGGAGAAAGGCGGACAGGTATCCGGTAAGCGGCAGG
GTCGGAACAGGAGAGCGCACGAGGGAGCTTCCAGGGGGAAACGCCTGGTATCTTTATAGTCCTGTCGGGT
TTCGCCACCTCTGACTTGAGCGTCGATTTTTGTGATGCTCGTCAGGGGGGCGGAGCCTATGGAAAAACGC
CAGCAACGCGGCCTTTTTACGGTTCCTGGCCTTTTGCTGGCCTTTTGC
