>Addgene plasmid #57275 | Dronpa-Gamma-Tubulin-17 | depositor partial sequence | sequence record 88413 | insert sequence
GACGTCAGATCCGCTAGCGCCACCATGCCGAGGGAAATCATCACCCTACAGTTGGGCCAGTGCGGCAATC
AGATTGGGTTCGAGTTCTGGAAACAGCTGTGCGCCGAGCATGGTATCAGCCCCGAGGGCATCGTGGAGGA
GTTCGCCACCGAGGGCACTGACCACAAGGACGTCTTTTTCTACCAGGCAGACGATGAGCACTACATCCCC
CGGGCCGTGCTGCTGGACTTGGAACCCCGGGTGATCCACTCCATCCTCAACTCCCCCTATGCCAAGCTCT
ACAACCCAGAGAACATCTACCTGTCGGAACATGGAGGAGGAGCTGGCAACAACTGGGCCAGCGGATTCTC
CCAGGGAGAAAAGATCCATGAGGACATTTTTGACATCATAGACCGGGAGGCAGATGGTAGTGACAGTCTA
GAGGGCTTTGTGCTGTGTCACTCCATTGCTGGGGGGACAGGCTCTGGACTGGGTTCCTACCTCTTAGAAC
GGCTGAATGACAGGTATCCTAAGAAGCTGGTGCAGACATACTCAGTGTTTCCCAACCAGGACGAGATGAG
CGATGTGGTGGTCCAGCCTTACAATTCACTCCTCACACTCAAGAGGCTGACGCAGAATGCAGACTGTGTG
GTGGTGCTGGACAACACAGCCCTGAACCGGATTGCCACAGACCGCCTGCACATCCAGAACCCATCCTTCT
CCCAGATCAACCAGCTGGTGTCTACCATCATGTCAGCCAGCACCACCACCCTGCGCTACCCTGGCTACAT
GAACAATGACCTCATCGGCCTCATCGCCTCGCTCATTCCCACCCCACGGCTCCACTTCCTCATGACCGGC
TACACCCCTCTCACTACGGACCAGTCAGTGGCCAGCGTGAGGAAGACCACGGTCCTGGATGTCATGAGGC
GGCTGCTGCAGCCCAAGAACGTGATGGTGTCCACAGGCCGAGACCGCCAGACCAACCACTGCTACATCGC
CATCCTCAACATCATCCAGGGAGAGGTGGACCCCACCCAGGTCCACAAGAGCTTGCAGAGGATCCGGGAA
CGCAAGTTGGCCAACTTCATCCCGTGGGGCCCCGCCAGCATCCAGGTGGCCCTGTCGAGGAAGTCTCCCT
ACCTGCCCTCGGCCCACCGGGTCAGCGGGCTCATGATGGCCAACCACACCAGCATCTCCTCGCTCTTCGA
GAGAACCTGTCGCCAGTATGACAAGCTGCGTAAGCGGGAGGCCTTCCTGGAGCAGTTCCGCAAGGAGGAC
ATGTTCAAGGACAACTTTGATGAGATGGACACATCCAGGGAGATTGTGCAGCAGCTCATCGATGAGTACC
ATGCGGCCACACGGCCAGACTACATCTCCTGGGGCACTCAGGAGCAGCGAATTCTGCAGTCGACGGTACC
GCGGGCCCGGGATCCACCGGTCGCCACCATGGTGAGTGTGATTAAACCAGACATGAAGATCAAGCTGCGT
ATGGAAGGCGCTGTAAATGGACACCCGTTCGCGATTGAAGGAGTTGGCCTTGGGAAGCCTTTCGAGGGAA
AACAGAGTATGGACCTTAAAGTCAAAGAAGGCGGACCTCTGCCTTTCGCCTATGACATCTTGACAACTGT
GTTCTGTTACGGCAACAGGGTATTCGCCAAATACCCAGAAAATATAGTAGACTATTTCAAGCAGTCGTTT
CCTGAGGGCTACTCTTGGGAACGAAGCATGAATTACGAAGACGGGGGCATTTGTAACGCGACAAACGACA
TAACCCTGGATGGTGACTGTTATATCTATGAAATTCGATTTGATGGTGTGAACTTTCCTGCCAATGGTCC
AGTTATGCAGAAGAGGACTGTGAAATGGGAGCCATCCACTGAGAAATTGTATGTGCGTGATGGAGTGCTG
AAGGGTGATGTTAACATGGCTCTGTCGCTTGAAGGAGGTGGCCATTACCGATGTGACTTCAAAACTACTT
ATAAAGCTAAGAAGGTTGTCCAGTTGCCAGACTATCACTTTGTGGACCACCACATTGAGATTAAAAGCCA
CGACAAAGATTACAGTAATGTTAATCTGCATGAGCACGCCGAAGCGCATTCTGAGCTGCCGAGGCAGGCC
AAGTAATGATAGGCGGCCGCGACTCTAGATCATAATCAGCCATACCACATGAG
